Addgene plasmid #161340: pDONR221-SLC8A2_STOP
Purpose: Gateway entry clone with codon-optimized ORF sequence for subcloning into custom expression vectors. Contains a STOP codon at the end of the codon-optimized ORF sequence.
Depositing lab: RESOLUTE Consortium & Giulio Superti-Furga. Depositing organization: CeMM Research Center for Molecular Medicine. Publication: The RESOLUTE consortium: unlocking SLC transporters for drug discovery. Superti-Furga G, Lackner D, Wiedmer T, Ingles-Prieto A, Barbosa B, Girardi E, Goldmann U, Gurtl B, Klavins K, Klimek C, Lindinger S, Lineiro-Retes E, Muller AC, Onstein S, Redinger G, Reil D, Sedlyarov V, Wolf G, Crawford M, Everley R, ... Steppan CM. Nat Rev Drug Discov. 2020 Jul;19(7):429-430. doi: 10.1038/d41573-020-00056-6. PubMed 32265506.
Backbone
  Vector backbone: pDONR221
  Backbone manufacturer: ThermoFisher Scientific
  Backbone size w/o insert (bp): 2550
  Vector type: Mammalian Expression
Growth in bacteria
  Bacterial resistance: Kanamycin, 50 μg/mL
  Growth temperature: 37°C
  Growth strain: NEB Stable
  Copy number: High Copy
Gene/Insert
  Gene/Insert name: SLC8A2 (alt name: NCX2, KIAA1087)
  Species: H. sapiens (human)
  Insert size (bp): 2766
  Entrez Gene: SLC8A2 (a.k.a. NCX2)
  Cloning method: Gateway Cloning
  Sequencing primers: 5′ M13-fwd; 3′ M13-rev
Terms and licenses: Academic/Nonprofit Terms; Industry Terms
Depositor comments: This plasmid contains a STOP codon at the end of the codon-optimized ORF. For the version of this plasmid that does not contain a STOP codon, please see Addgene plasmid 132174 For more information on the full Resolute plasmid collection, please see www.addgene.org/depositor-collections/re-solute/. Please provide your feedback on this plasmid to the RESOLUTE consortium by filling out their RESOLUTE repository feedback form: https://forms.office.com/Pages/ResponsePage.aspx?id=0e05yklzmkS7rjFGQL4N7z4feCLQvEJAmVcOCM_u885UN1JJRko0Ukg4TVQwNTZLOUxPQVJWT1NHUCQlQCN0PWcu
How to cite: pDONR221-SLC8A2_STOP was a gift from RESOLUTE Consortium & Giulio Superti-Furga (Addgene plasmid # 161340 ; http://n2t.net/addgene:161340 ; RRID:Addgene_161340)
