[The description below was written by a language model from this plasmid's Addgene catalogue record and pLannotate feature annotations shown in this document.]
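Description:
pDONR221-SLC8A2_STOP is a Gateway entry clone built on the pDONR221 backbone, carrying a codon-optimized open reading frame for human SLC8A2 (also known as NCX2 or KIAA1087). SLC8A2 encodes a plasma-membrane sodium/calcium exchanger that moves Ca2+ against Na+ electrogenically and helps restore cytoplasmic calcium to baseline in excitable cells such as neurons. The sequenced plasmid is about 5.3 kb, and the ORF of roughly 2.8 kb sits between attL1 and attL2 sites, the recombination sites used in the LR Clonase reaction. The plasmid is maintained in E. coli through a high-copy ColE1/pUC-type origin and selected with kanamycin via an aminoglycoside phosphotransferase gene. rrnB T1 and T2 terminators lie upstream of the attL1 side of the cassette, where they insulate the insert from read-through transcription. The short lacI and lacZα fragments annotated nearby are backbone remnants rather than functional genes.

Although the catalogue lists the vector type as mammalian expression, the feature table shows no eukaryotic promoter or polyadenylation signal. The only promoter annotated is a T7 promoter just outside attL2, oriented back toward the insert. The plasmid therefore serves as a shuttle for the ORF rather than as an expression construct. Its intended use is LR recombination of the SLC8A2 coding sequence into destination vectors of the user's choice. Because the ORF ends in a STOP codon, it suits native (untagged) or N-terminally tagged expression but not C-terminal fusions; a companion version without the stop codon exists for that purpose. The clone belongs to a large consortium collection of solute carrier (SLC) transporter constructs assembled to support transporter research and drug discovery.
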