Features (pLannotate 1.2.2; 10 found; start..end, strand, type, name):
      1..100     +  protein_bind   attL1: mutant version of attL; recombination site for the Gateway® LR reaction LR Clonase™
    106..2868    +  CDS            SLC8A2: NAC2_HUMAN - Also known as KIAA1087, NCX2. Experimental evidence at transcript level: Swiss-Prot protein existence level 2. Mediates the electrogenic exchange of Ca(2+) against Na(+) ions across the cell membrane, and thereby contributes to the regulation of cytoplasmic Ca(2+) levels and Ca(2+)-dependent cellular processes. Contributes to cellular Ca(2+) homeostasis in excitable cells. Contributes to the rapid decrease of cytoplasmic Ca(2+) levels back to baseline after neuronal activation, and thereby contributes to modulate synaptic plasticity, learning and memory. Plays a role in regulating
   2873..2972    -  protein_bind   attL2: mutant version of attL; recombination site for the Gateway® LR reaction LR Clonase™
   2990..3008    -  promoter       T7 promoter: promoter for bacteriophage T7 RNA polymerase
   3142..3951    +  CDS            KanR: aminoglycoside phosphotransferase; aph(3')-Ia; confers resistance to kanamycin in bacteria or G418 (Geneticin®) in eukaryotes
   4098..4686    +  rep_origin     ori: high-copy-number ColE1/pMB1/pBR322/pUC origin of replication
   4869..4961    +  CDS            lacI (fragment): lac repressor; lacI; The lac repressor binds to the lac operator to inhibit transcription in E. coli. This inhibition can be relieved by adding lactose or isopropyl-β-D-thiogalactopyranoside (IPTG).
   5016..5043    -  terminator     rrnB T2 terminator: transcription terminator T2 from the E. coli rrnB gene
   5175..5218    +  terminator     rrnB T1 terminator: Escherichia coli rrnB; transcription terminator T1 from the E. coli rrnB gene
   5265..5301    -  CDS            lacZα (fragment): LacZα fragment of β-galactosidase; lacZ fragment
>Addgene plasmid #161340 | pDONR221-SLC8A2_STOP | addgene full sequence | sequence record 355046 | Addgene NGS Result
CAAATAATGATTTTATTTTGACTGATAGTGACCTGTTCGTTGCAACACATTGATGAGCAATGCTTTTTTA
TAATGCCAACTTTGTACAAAAAAGCAGGCTCCACCATGGCCCCCCTGGCCCTGGTGGGCGTGACCCTGCT
GCTGGCAGCACCACCTTGCAGCGGAGCAGCAACCCCTACACCATCCCTGCCACCACCTCCAGCAAACGAC
AGCGATACCTCCACAGGCGGCTGCCAGGGCTCTTACAGGTGTCAGCCAGGCGTGCTGCTGCCCGTGTGGG
AGCCAGACGATCCAAGCCTGGGCGACAAGGCAGCAAGGGCAGTGGTGTATTTCGTGGCCATGGTGTACAT
GTTTCTGGGCGTGAGCATCATCGCCGATCGCTTTATGGCCGCCATCGAAGTGATCACATCCAAGGAGAAG
GAGATCACCATCACAAAGGCCAATGGCGAGACCAGCGTGGGCACAGTGCGCATCTGGAACGAGACCGTGT
CCAATCTGACACTGATGGCACTGGGAAGCTCCGCCCCAGAGATCCTGCTGTCCGTGATCGAGGTGTGCGG
CCACAACTTCCAGGCCGGCGAGCTGGGACCAGGAACCATCGTGGGATCCGCCGCCTTCAATATGTTTGTG
GTCATCGCCGTGTGCATCTATGTGATCCCCGCCGGCGAGTCTCGGAAGATCAAGCACCTGAGAGTGTTCT
TTGTGACAGCCTCCTGGTCTATCTTCGCCTACGTGTGGCTGTACCTGATCCTGGCCGTGTTTAGCCCTGG
AGTGGTGCAAGTGTGGGAGGCCCTGCTGACCCTGGTGTTCTTTCCAGTGTGCGTGGTGTTCGCCTGGATG
GCCGACAAGCGGCTGCTGTTTTACAAGTACGTGTACAAGCGGTACCGGACAGATCCTAGATCCGGAATCA
TCATCGGAGCAGAGGGCGACCCACCTAAGTCTATCGAGCTGGATGGCACCTTTGTGGGAGCAGAGGCACC
AGGCGAGCTGGGAGGACTGGGACCAGGACCTGCAGAGGCCCGGGAGCTGGACGCCTCCCGGAGAGAAGTG
ATCCAGATCCTGAAGGATCTGAAGCAGAAGCACCCAGACAAGGATCTGGAGCAGCTGGTGGGCATCGCCA
ACTACTATGCCCTGCTGCACCAGCAGAAGTCTAGAGCCTTCTATAGGATCCAGGCAACCAGGCTGATGAC
AGGAGCAGGCAATGTGCTGAGGCGCCACGCCGCCGACGCCAGCAGGAGAGCAGCACCAGCAGAGGGAGCA
GGCGAGGATGAGGACGATGGCGCCTCCCGCATCTTCTTTGAGCCTTCTCTGTACCACTGCCTGGAGAACT
GTGGCTCTGTGCTGCTGAGCGTGACCTGTCAGGGAGGAGAGGGCAATAGCACCTTTTATGTGGACTACAG
GACAGAGGATGGCTCCGCCAAGGCCGGCTCTGACTATGAGTACAGCGAGGGCACCCTGGTGTTTAAGCCT
GGCGAGACACAGAAGGAGCTGCGCATCGGCATCATCGACGATGACATCTTCGAGGAGGATGAGCACTTCT
TTGTGCGGCTGCTGAACCTGAGAGTGGGCGACGCCCAGGGCATGTTCGAGCCAGATGGAGGAGGCAGACC
CAAGGGCCGGCTGGTGGCCCCTCTGCTGGCCACCGTGACAATCCTGGATGACGATCACGCCGGCATCTTC
TCTTTTCAGGACCGGCTGCTGCACGTGAGCGAGTGCATGGGCACAGTGGATGTGAGAGTGGTGAGGTCTA
GCGGAGCAAGAGGAACCGTGAGGCTGCCATATCGCACCGTGGACGGAACAGCAAGAGGAGGAGGAGTGCA
CTACGAGGATGCCTGTGGCGAGCTGGAGTTCGGCGACGATGAGACCATGAAGACACTGCAGGTGAAGATC
GTGGACGATGAGGAGTATGAGAAGAAGGACAACTTCTTTATCGAGCTGGGCCAGCCACAGTGGCTGAAGA
GGGGCATCTCCGCCCTGCTGCTGAATCAGGGCGACGGCGATAGGAAGCTGACCGCAGAGGAGGAGGAGGC
AAGGAGGATCGCAGAGATGGGCAAGCCCGTGCTGGGAGAGAATTGCCGGCTGGAAGTGATCATCGAGGAG
TCTTACGACTTTAAGAACACCGTGGATAAGCTGATCAAGAAGACAAACCTGGCCCTGGTCATCGGCACCC
ACTCTTGGAGAGAGCAGTTCCTGGAGGCAATCACCGTGAGCGCCGGCGACGAAGAGGAGGAGGAGGATGG
AAGCAGGGAGGAGCGGCTGCCATCCTGCTTCGACTATGTGATGCACTTCCTGACAGTGTTTTGGAAGGTG
CTGTTTGCCTGCGTGCCACCAACCGAGTACTGCCACGGATGGGCCTGTTTCGGCGTGTCCATCCTGGTCA
TCGGCCTGCTGACAGCCCTGATCGGCGACCTGGCATCCCACTTCGGATGCACCGTGGGCCTGAAGGATTC
TGTGAACGCAGTGGTGTTCGTGGCCCTGGGCACCTCTATCCCTGACACATTTGCCAGCAAGGTGGCCGCC
CTGCAGGACCAGTGTGCAGATGCCTCCATCGGCAATGTGACCGGCTCTAACGCCGTGAACGTGTTCCTGG
GACTGGGAGTGGCATGGAGCGTGGCAGCCGTGTATTGGGCAGTGCAGGGCAGGCCCTTCGAGGTGCGCAC
CGGCACACTGGCCTTCTCCGTGACCCTGTTTACAGTGTTCGCCTTTGTGGGCATCGCCGTGCTGCTGTAC
CGGAGAAGGCCTCACATCGGAGGAGAGCTGGGAGGACCTAGGGGACCAAAGCTGGCAACCACAGCCCTGT
TCCTGGGCCTGTGGCTGCTGTATATCCTGTTTGCCAGCCTGGAGGCCTACTGTCACATCAGAGGCTTCTA
AGACCCAGCTTTCTTGTACAAAGTTGGCATTATAAGAAAGCATTGCTTATCAATTTGTTGCAACGAACAG
GTCACTATCAGTCAAAATAAAATCATTATTTGCCATCCAGCTGATATCCCCTATAGTGAGTCGTATTACA
TGGTCATAGCTGTTTCCTGGCAGCTCTGGCCCGTGTCTCAAAATCTCTGATGTTACATTGCACAAGATAA
AAATATATCATCATGAACAATAAAACTGTCTGCTTACATAAACAGTAATACAAGGGGTGTTATGAGCCAT
ATTCAACGGGAAACGTCGAGGCCGCGATTAAATTCCAACATGGATGCTGATTTATATGGGTATAAATGGG
CTCGCGATAATGTCGGGCAATCAGGTGCGACAATCTATCGCTTGTATGGGAAGCCCGATGCGCCAGAGTT
GTTTCTGAAACATGGCAAAGGTAGCGTTGCCAATGATGTTACAGATGAGATGGTCAGACTAAACTGGCTG
ACGGAATTTATGCCTCTTCCGACCATCAAGCATTTTATCCGTACTCCTGATGATGCATGGTTACTCACCA
CTGCGATCCCCGGAAAAACAGCATTCCAGGTATTAGAAGAATATCCTGATTCAGGTGAAAATATTGTTGA
TGCGCTGGCAGTGTTCCTGCGCCGGTTGCATTCGATTCCTGTTTGTAATTGTCCTTTTAACAGCGATCGC
GTATTTCGTCTCGCTCAGGCGCAATCACGAATGAATAACGGTTTGGTTGATGCGAGTGATTTTGATGACG
AGCGTAATGGCTGGCCTGTTGAACAAGTCTGGAAAGAAATGCATAAACTTTTGCCATTCTCACCGGATTC
AGTCGTCACTCATGGTGATTTCTCACTTGATAACCTTATTTTTGACGAGGGGAAATTAATAGGTTGTATT
GATGTTGGACGAGTCGGAATCGCAGACCGATACCAGGATCTTGCCATCCTATGGAACTGCCTCGGTGAGT
TTTCTCCTTCATTACAGAAACGGCTTTTTCAAAAATATGGTATTGATAATCCTGATATGAATAAATTGCA
GTTTCATTTGATGCTCGATGAGTTTTTCTAATCAGAATTGGTTAATTGGTTGTAACACTGGCAGAGCATT
ACGCTGACTTGACGGGACGGCGCAAGCTCATGACCAAAATCCCTTAACGTGAGTTACGCGTCGTTCCACT
GAGCGTCAGACCCCGTAGAAAAGATCAAAGGATCTTCTTGAGATCCTTTTTTTCTGCGCGTAATCTGCTG
CTTGCAAACAAAAAAACCACCGCTACCAGCGGTGGTTTGTTTGCCGGATCAAGAGCTACCAACTCTTTTT
CCGAAGGTAACTGGCTTCAGCAGAGCGCAGATACCAAATACTGTTCTTCTAGTGTAGCCGTAGTTAGGCC
ACCACTTCAAGAACTCTGTAGCACCGCCTACATACCTCGCTCTGCTAATCCTGTTACCAGTGGCTGCTGC
CAGTGGCGATAAGTCGTGTCTTACCGGGTTGGACTCAAGACGATAGTTACCGGATAAGGCGCAGCGGTCG
GGCTGAACGGGGGGTTCGTGCACACAGCCCAGCTTGGAGCGAACGACCTACACCGAACTGAGATACCTAC
AGCGTGAGCTATGAGAAAGCGCCACGCTTCCCGAAGGGAGAAAGGCGGACAGGTATCCGGTAAGCGGCAG
GGTCGGAACAGGAGAGCGCACGAGGGAGCTTCCAGGGGGAAACGCCTGGTATCTTTATAGTCCTGTCGGG
TTTCGCCACCTCTGACTTGAGCGTCGATTTTTGTGATGCTCGTCAGGGGGGCGGAGCCTATGGAAAAACG
CCAGCAACGCGGCCTTTTTACGGTTCCTGGCCTTTTGCTGGCCTTTTGCTCACATGTTCTTTCCTGCGTT
ATCCCCTGATTCTGTGGATAACCGTATTACCGCCTTTGAGTGAGCTGATACCGCTCGCCGCAGCCGAACG
ACCGAGCGCAGCGAGTCAGTGAGCGAGGAAGCGGAAGAGCGCCCAATACGCAAACCGCCTCTCCCCGCGC
GTTGGCCGATTCATTAATGCAGCTGGCACGACAGGTTTCCCGACTGGAAAGCGGGCAGTGAGCGCAACGC
AATTAATACGCGTACCGCTAGCCAGGAAGAGTTTGTAGAAACGCAAAAAGGCCATCCGTCAGGATGGCCT
TCTGCTTAGTTTGATGCCTGGCAGTTTATGGCGGGCGTCCTGCCCGCCACCCTCCGGGCCGTTGCTTCAC
AACGTTCAAATCCGCTCCCGGCGGATTTGTCCTACTCAGGAGAGCGTTCACCGACAAACAACAGATAAAA
CGAAAGGCCCAGTCTTCCGACTGAGCCTTTCGTTTTATTTGATGCCTGGCAGTTCCCTACTCTCGCGTTA
ACGCTAGCATGGATGTTTTCCCAGTCACGACGTTGTAAAACGACGGCCAGTCTTAAGCTCGGGCCC
