>Addgene plasmid #161340 | pDONR221-SLC8A2_STOP | depositor partial sequence | sequence record 312615 | Codon-optimized ORF of SLC8A2
ATGGCCCCCCTGGCCCTGGTGGGCGTGACCCTGCTGCTGGCAGCACCACCTTGCAGCGGAGCAGCAACCC
CTACACCATCCCTGCCACCACCTCCAGCAAACGACAGCGATACCTCCACAGGCGGCTGCCAGGGCTCTTA
CAGGTGTCAGCCAGGCGTGCTGCTGCCCGTGTGGGAGCCAGACGATCCAAGCCTGGGCGACAAGGCAGCA
AGGGCAGTGGTGTATTTCGTGGCCATGGTGTACATGTTTCTGGGCGTGAGCATCATCGCCGATCGCTTTA
TGGCCGCCATCGAAGTGATCACATCCAAGGAGAAGGAGATCACCATCACAAAGGCCAATGGCGAGACCAG
CGTGGGCACAGTGCGCATCTGGAACGAGACCGTGTCCAATCTGACACTGATGGCACTGGGAAGCTCCGCC
CCAGAGATCCTGCTGTCCGTGATCGAGGTGTGCGGCCACAACTTCCAGGCCGGCGAGCTGGGACCAGGAA
CCATCGTGGGATCCGCCGCCTTCAATATGTTTGTGGTCATCGCCGTGTGCATCTATGTGATCCCCGCCGG
CGAGTCTCGGAAGATCAAGCACCTGAGAGTGTTCTTTGTGACAGCCTCCTGGTCTATCTTCGCCTACGTG
TGGCTGTACCTGATCCTGGCCGTGTTTAGCCCTGGAGTGGTGCAAGTGTGGGAGGCCCTGCTGACCCTGG
TGTTCTTTCCAGTGTGCGTGGTGTTCGCCTGGATGGCCGACAAGCGGCTGCTGTTTTACAAGTACGTGTA
CAAGCGGTACCGGACAGATCCTAGATCCGGAATCATCATCGGAGCAGAGGGCGACCCACCTAAGTCTATC
GAGCTGGATGGCACCTTTGTGGGAGCAGAGGCACCAGGCGAGCTGGGAGGACTGGGACCAGGACCTGCAG
AGGCCCGGGAGCTGGACGCCTCCCGGAGAGAAGTGATCCAGATCCTGAAGGATCTGAAGCAGAAGCACCC
AGACAAGGATCTGGAGCAGCTGGTGGGCATCGCCAACTACTATGCCCTGCTGCACCAGCAGAAGTCTAGA
GCCTTCTATAGGATCCAGGCAACCAGGCTGATGACAGGAGCAGGCAATGTGCTGAGGCGCCACGCCGCCG
ACGCCAGCAGGAGAGCAGCACCAGCAGAGGGAGCAGGCGAGGATGAGGACGATGGCGCCTCCCGCATCTT
CTTTGAGCCTTCTCTGTACCACTGCCTGGAGAACTGTGGCTCTGTGCTGCTGAGCGTGACCTGTCAGGGA
GGAGAGGGCAATAGCACCTTTTATGTGGACTACAGGACAGAGGATGGCTCCGCCAAGGCCGGCTCTGACT
ATGAGTACAGCGAGGGCACCCTGGTGTTTAAGCCTGGCGAGACACAGAAGGAGCTGCGCATCGGCATCAT
CGACGATGACATCTTCGAGGAGGATGAGCACTTCTTTGTGCGGCTGCTGAACCTGAGAGTGGGCGACGCC
CAGGGCATGTTCGAGCCAGATGGAGGAGGCAGACCCAAGGGCCGGCTGGTGGCCCCTCTGCTGGCCACCG
TGACAATCCTGGATGACGATCACGCCGGCATCTTCTCTTTTCAGGACCGGCTGCTGCACGTGAGCGAGTG
CATGGGCACAGTGGATGTGAGAGTGGTGAGGTCTAGCGGAGCAAGAGGAACCGTGAGGCTGCCATATCGC
ACCGTGGACGGAACAGCAAGAGGAGGAGGAGTGCACTACGAGGATGCCTGTGGCGAGCTGGAGTTCGGCG
ACGATGAGACCATGAAGACACTGCAGGTGAAGATCGTGGACGATGAGGAGTATGAGAAGAAGGACAACTT
CTTTATCGAGCTGGGCCAGCCACAGTGGCTGAAGAGGGGCATCTCCGCCCTGCTGCTGAATCAGGGCGAC
GGCGATAGGAAGCTGACCGCAGAGGAGGAGGAGGCAAGGAGGATCGCAGAGATGGGCAAGCCCGTGCTGG
GAGAGAATTGCCGGCTGGAAGTGATCATCGAGGAGTCTTACGACTTTAAGAACACCGTGGATAAGCTGAT
CAAGAAGACAAACCTGGCCCTGGTCATCGGCACCCACTCTTGGAGAGAGCAGTTCCTGGAGGCAATCACC
GTGAGCGCCGGCGACGAAGAGGAGGAGGAGGATGGAAGCAGGGAGGAGCGGCTGCCATCCTGCTTCGACT
ATGTGATGCACTTCCTGACAGTGTTTTGGAAGGTGCTGTTTGCCTGCGTGCCACCAACCGAGTACTGCCA
CGGATGGGCCTGTTTCGGCGTGTCCATCCTGGTCATCGGCCTGCTGACAGCCCTGATCGGCGACCTGGCA
TCCCACTTCGGATGCACCGTGGGCCTGAAGGATTCTGTGAACGCAGTGGTGTTCGTGGCCCTGGGCACCT
CTATCCCTGACACATTTGCCAGCAAGGTGGCCGCCCTGCAGGACCAGTGTGCAGATGCCTCCATCGGCAA
TGTGACCGGCTCTAACGCCGTGAACGTGTTCCTGGGACTGGGAGTGGCATGGAGCGTGGCAGCCGTGTAT
TGGGCAGTGCAGGGCAGGCCCTTCGAGGTGCGCACCGGCACACTGGCCTTCTCCGTGACCCTGTTTACAG
TGTTCGCCTTTGTGGGCATCGCCGTGCTGCTGTACCGGAGAAGGCCTCACATCGGAGGAGAGCTGGGAGG
ACCTAGGGGACCAAAGCTGGCAACCACAGCCCTGTTCCTGGGCCTGTGGCTGCTGTATATCCTGTTTGCC
AGCCTGGAGGCCTACTGTCACATCAGAGGCTTCTAA
